Addgene plasmid #238019: pIVT-A3A-DEN2
Purpose: for DNA-free cytosine base editing in rice and wheat or other plants
Depositing lab: Caixia Gao. Depositing organization: Institute of Genetics and Developmental Biology, Chinese Academy of Sciences. Publication: An efficient mRNA delivery system for genome editing in plants. Qiu F, Xue C, Liu J, Li B, Gao Q, Liang R, Chen K, Gao C. Plant Biotechnol J. 2025 Apr;23(4):1348-1358. doi: 10.1111/pbi.14591. Epub 2025 Feb 10. PubMed 39928528.
Backbone
  Vector backbone: pnCas9-PBE
  Backbone manufacturer: Caixia Gao, Addgene Plasmid #98164
  Vector type: Plant Expression
Growth in bacteria
  Bacterial resistance: Ampicillin, 100 μg/mL
  Growth temperature: 37°C
  Growth strain: XL10 Gold
  Growth instructions: While the plasmid can be maintained in DH5alpha, please note that the polyA sequence on the plasmid may experience partial adenine (A) loss during E. coli amplification. Therefore, it's essential to pick single colonies for sequencing verification after expansion. The depositing lab specifically selected the XL10 strain because it demonstrates relatively less polyA sequence loss compared to other strains.
  Copy number: High Copy
Gene/Insert
  Gene/Insert name: A3A-nSpCas9(D10A)-UGI
  Species: Other
  Mutation: D10A for SpCas9
  Promoter: T7
  Cloning method: Gibson Cloning
Terms and licenses: Academic/Nonprofit Terms; Industry Terms: Not Available to Industry
How to cite: pIVT-A3A-DEN2 was a gift from Caixia Gao (Addgene plasmid # 238019 ; http://n2t.net/addgene:238019 ; RRID:Addgene_238019)
