[The description below was written by a language model from this plasmid's Addgene catalogue record and pLannotate feature annotations shown in this document.]
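Description:
pIVT-A3A-DEN2 is an in vitro transcription template plasmid for producing mRNA that encodes a cytosine base editor, intended for DNA-free base editing in rice, wheat and other plants. It derives from the pnCas9-PBE plant base-editor backbone and is catalogued as a plant expression vector. However, the payload is driven by a bacteriophage T7 promoter rather than a plant promoter, consistent with transcript synthesis in vitro and delivery of the RNA rather than the DNA. The plasmid is maintained in E. coli through a high-copy ColE1/pUC-type origin and selected with ampicillin via the β-lactamase gene and its native promoter. Remnants of a pUC-style cloning region are also present: a lac promoter and operator, a CAP binding site, a lacI fragment and an MCS fragment.

Immediately downstream of the T7 promoter lies the Dengue virus stem-loop A (SLA) element. Together with the "DEN2" in the name, this suggests that a dengue-derived 5′ untranslated region serves as the mRNA leader, although the record does not spell out its role. The open reading frame fuses human APOBEC3A, a single-stranded-DNA cytidine deaminase, to Streptococcus pyogenes Cas9 carrying the D10A nickase mutation, followed by the phage PBS2 uracil glycosylase inhibitor (UGI). In this arrangement the guide-directed nickase exposes target-strand cytosines to deamination, and UGI blocks uracil excision, which favours C-to-T conversion. The record notes an encoded polyA tract that can shorten during bacterial propagation. This tract and any 3′ UTR are not annotated in the feature table, and neither is a guide RNA cassette, so the guide is presumably supplied separately.
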