Features (pLannotate 1.2.2; 13 found; start..end, strand, type, name):
     13..31      +  promoter       T7 promoter: promoter for bacteriophage T7 RNA polymerase
     32..103     +  ncRNA          DENV SLA: Accession: RF02340 - Dengue virus SLA
    129..725     +  CDS            APOBEC3A: ABC3A_HUMAN - Experimental evidence at protein level: Swiss-Prot protein existence level 1. DNA deaminase (cytidine deaminase) with restriction activity against viruses, foreign DNA and mobility of retrotransposons. Exhibits antiviral activity against adeno-associated virus (AAV) and human T- cell leukemia virus type 1 (HTLV-1) and may inhibit the mobility of LTR and non-LTR retrotransposons. Selectively targets single-stranded DNA and can deaminate both methylcytosine and cytosine in foreign DNA. Can induce somatic hypermutation in the nuclear and mitochondrial DNA. May also play a role in th
    780..4880    +  CDS            cas9: CAS9_STRP1 - Also known as csn1 From Streptococcus pyogenes serotype M1.
   4950..5198    +  CDS            UGI: UNGI_BPPB2 - Experimental evidence at protein level: Swiss-Prot protein existence level 1. This protein binds specifically and reversibly to the host uracil-DNA glycosylase, preventing removal of uracil residues from PBS2 DNA by the host uracil-excision repair system. From Bacillus phage PBS2 (Bacteriophage PBS2).
   5706..5722    -  protein_bind   lac operator: The lac repressor binds to the lac operator to inhibit transcription in E. coli. This inhibition can be relieved by adding lactose or isopropyl-β-D-thiogalactopyranoside (IPTG). lac repressor encoded by lacI
   5730..5760    -  promoter       lac promoter: promoter for the E. coli lac operon
   5775..5796    -  protein_bind   CAP binding site: CAP binding activates transcription in the presence of cAMP. E. coli catabolite activator protein
   5809..5901    -  CDS            lacI (fragment): lac repressor; lacI; The lac repressor binds to the lac operator to inhibit transcription in E. coli. This inhibition can be relieved by adding lactose or isopropyl-β-D-thiogalactopyranoside (IPTG).
   6084..6672    -  rep_origin     ori: high-copy-number ColE1/pMB1/pBR322/pUC origin of replication
   6843..7703    -  CDS            AmpR: β-lactamase; bla; confers resistance to ampicillin, carbenicillin, and related antibiotics
   7704..7808    -  promoter       AmpR promoter: bla
   7848..12      +  misc_feature   MCS (fragment) (across the origin): pUC18/19 multiple cloning site
>Addgene plasmid #238019 | pIVT-A3A-DEN2 | addgene full sequence | sequence record 487634 | Addgene NGS Result
GAGCTCGGTACCTAATACGACTCACTATAGGGAGTTGTTAGTCTACGTGGACCGACAAAGACAGATTCTT
TGAGGGAGCTAAGCTCAACGTAGTTCTAACAGTTTTTTAATTAGAGAGCAGATCTCTGATGGAGGCAAGC
CCTGCATCTGGACCCCGCCATCTCATGGATCCACATATTTTCACAAGTAACTTCAACAATGGTATTGGAA
GGCATAAAACATATTTATGTTATGAAGTTGAACGCCTTGACAATGGAACTTCTGTCAAGATGGATCAGCA
TAGAGGATTCTTGCACAACCAGGCGAAAAATCTACTCTGTGGCTTCTACGGGAGGCACGCCGAGCTGAGA
TTTTTGGATCTCGTGCCGTCGCTTCAGCTGGATCCTGCTCAGATTTATCGTGTTACATGGTTCATCTCAT
GGAGCCCATGCTTCAGCTGGGGCTGTGCTGGTGAGGTAAGGGCATTTCTTCAGGAGAACACACATGTGAG
ACTTCGAATATTTGCTGCGCGGATATATGACTATGATCCTCTGTACAAGGAGGCGTTGCAGATGCTGCGG
GACGCCGGCGCACAAGTTTCCATTATGACGTACGACGAGTTCAAGCACTGCTGGGACACCTTTGTCGACC
ATCAGGGCTGCCCCTTTCAGCCATGGGATGGTTTAGATGAACATTCTCAAGCTCTTTCCGGTCGCCTCCG
CGCCATCCTCCAAAATCAAGGCAACTCAGGATCAGAAACACCTGGGACGAGTGAATCGGCCACCCCAGAA
AGTAGGCCTGACAAGAAGTACTCGATCGGCCTCGCCATTGGGACTAACTCTGTTGGCTGGGCCGTGATCA
CCGACGAGTACAAGGTGCCCTCAAAGAAGTTCAAGGTCCTGGGCAACACCGATCGGCATTCCATCAAGAA
GAATCTCATTGGCGCTCTCCTGTTCGACAGCGGCGAGACGGCTGAGGCTACGCGGCTCAAGCGCACCGCC
CGCAGGCGGTACACGCGCAGGAAGAATCGCATCTGCTACCTGCAGGAGATTTTCTCCAACGAGATGGCGA
AGGTTGACGATTCTTTCTTCCACAGGCTGGAGGAGTCATTCCTCGTGGAGGAGGATAAGAAGCACGAGCG
GCATCCAATCTTCGGCAACATTGTCGACGAGGTTGCCTACCACGAGAAGTACCCTACGATCTACCATCTG
CGGAAGAAGCTCGTGGACTCCACAGATAAGGCGGACCTCCGCCTGATCTACCTCGCTCTGGCCCACATGA
TTAAGTTCAGGGGCCATTTCCTGATCGAGGGGGATCTCAACCCGGACAATAGCGATGTTGACAAGCTGTT
CATCCAGCTCGTGCAGACGTACAACCAGCTCTTCGAGGAGAACCCCATTAATGCGTCAGGCGTCGACGCG
AAGGCTATCCTGTCCGCTAGGCTCTCGAAGTCTCGGCGCCTCGAGAACCTGATCGCCCAGCTGCCGGGCG
AGAAGAAGAACGGCCTGTTCGGGAATCTCATTGCGCTCAGCCTGGGGCTCACGCCCAACTTCAAGTCGAA
TTTCGATCTCGCTGAGGACGCCAAGCTGCAGCTCTCCAAGGACACATACGACGATGACCTGGATAACCTC
CTGGCCCAGATCGGCGATCAGTACGCGGACCTGTTCCTCGCTGCCAAGAATCTGTCGGACGCCATCCTCC
TGTCTGATATTCTCAGGGTGAACACCGAGATTACGAAGGCTCCGCTCTCAGCCTCCATGATCAAGCGCTA
CGACGAGCACCATCAGGATCTGACCCTCCTGAAGGCGCTGGTCAGGCAGCAGCTCCCCGAGAAGTACAAG
GAGATCTTCTTCGATCAGTCGAAGAACGGCTACGCTGGGTACATTGACGGCGGGGCCTCTCAGGAGGAGT
TCTACAAGTTCATCAAGCCGATTCTGGAGAAGATGGACGGCACGGAGGAGCTGCTGGTGAAGCTCAATCG
CGAGGACCTCCTGAGGAAGCAGCGGACATTCGATAACGGCAGCATCCCACACCAGATTCATCTCGGGGAG
CTGCACGCTATCCTGAGGAGGCAGGAGGACTTCTACCCTTTCCTCAAGGATAACCGCGAGAAGATCGAGA
AGATTCTGACTTTCAGGATCCCGTACTACGTCGGCCCACTCGCTAGGGGCAACTCCCGCTTCGCTTGGAT
GACCCGCAAGTCAGAGGAGACGATCACGCCGTGGAACTTCGAGGAGGTGGTCGACAAGGGCGCTAGCGCT
CAGTCGTTCATCGAGAGGATGACGAATTTCGACAAGAACCTGCCAAATGAGAAGGTGCTCCCTAAGCACT
CGCTCCTGTACGAGTACTTCACAGTCTACAACGAGCTGACTAAGGTGAAGTATGTGACCGAGGGCATGAG
GAAGCCGGCTTTCCTGTCTGGGGAGCAGAAGAAGGCCATCGTGGACCTCCTGTTCAAGACCAACCGGAAG
GTCACGGTTAAGCAGCTCAAGGAGGACTACTTCAAGAAGATTGAGTGCTTCGATTCGGTCGAGATCTCTG
GCGTTGAGGACCGCTTCAACGCCTCCCTGGGGACCTACCACGATCTCCTGAAGATCATTAAGGATAAGGA
CTTCCTGGACAACGAGGAGAATGAGGATATCCTCGAGGACATTGTGCTGACACTCACTCTGTTCGAGGAC
CGGGAGATGATCGAGGAGCGCCTGAAGACTTACGCCCATCTCTTCGATGACAAGGTCATGAAGCAGCTCA
AGAGGAGGAGGTACACCGGCTGGGGGAGGCTGAGCAGGAAGCTCATCAACGGCATTCGGGACAAGCAGTC
CGGGAAGACGATCCTCGACTTCCTGAAGAGCGATGGCTTCGCGAACCGCAATTTCATGCAGCTGATTCAC
GATGACAGCCTCACATTCAAGGAGGATATCCAGAAGGCTCAGGTGAGCGGCCAGGGGGACTCGCTGCACG
AGCATATCGCGAACCTCGCTGGCTCGCCAGCTATCAAGAAGGGGATTCTGCAGACCGTGAAGGTTGTGGA
CGAGCTGGTGAAGGTCATGGGCAGGCACAAGCCTGAGAACATCGTCATTGAGATGGCCCGGGAGAATCAG
ACCACGCAGAAGGGCCAGAAGAACTCACGCGAGAGGATGAAGAGGATCGAGGAGGGCATTAAGGAGCTGG
GGTCCCAGATCCTCAAGGAGCACCCGGTGGAGAACACGCAGCTGCAGAATGAGAAGCTCTACCTGTACTA
CCTCCAGAATGGCCGCGATATGTATGTGGACCAGGAGCTGGATATTAACAGGCTCAGCGATTACGACGTC
GATCATATCGTTCCACAGTCATTCCTGAAGGATGACTCCATTGACAACAAGGTCCTCACCAGGTCGGACA
AGAACCGGGGCAAGTCTGATAATGTTCCTTCAGAGGAGGTCGTTAAGAAGATGAAGAACTACTGGCGCCA
GCTCCTGAATGCCAAGCTGATCACGCAGCGGAAGTTCGATAACCTCACAAAGGCTGAGAGGGGCGGGCTC
TCTGAGCTGGACAAGGCGGGCTTCATCAAGAGGCAGCTGGTCGAGACACGGCAGATCACTAAGCACGTTG
CGCAGATTCTCGACTCACGGATGAACACTAAGTACGATGAGAATGACAAGCTGATCCGCGAGGTGAAGGT
CATCACCCTGAAGTCAAAGCTCGTCTCCGACTTCAGGAAGGATTTCCAGTTCTACAAGGTTCGGGAGATC
AACAATTACCACCATGCCCATGACGCGTACCTGAACGCGGTGGTCGGCACAGCTCTGATCAAGAAGTACC
CAAAGCTCGAGAGCGAGTTCGTGTACGGGGACTACAAGGTTTACGATGTGAGGAAGATGATCGCCAAGTC
GGAGCAGGAGATTGGCAAGGCTACCGCCAAGTACTTCTTCTACTCTAACATTATGAATTTCTTCAAGACA
GAGATCACTCTGGCCAATGGCGAGATCCGGAAGCGCCCCCTCATCGAGACGAACGGCGAGACGGGGGAGA
TCGTGTGGGACAAGGGCAGGGATTTCGCGACCGTCAGGAAGGTTCTCTCCATGCCACAAGTGAATATCGT
CAAGAAGACAGAGGTCCAGACTGGCGGGTTCTCTAAGGAGTCAATTCTGCCTAAGCGGAACAGCGACAAG
CTCATCGCCCGCAAGAAGGACTGGGATCCGAAGAAGTACGGCGGGTTCGACAGCCCCACTGTGGCCTACT
CGGTCCTGGTTGTGGCGAAGGTTGAGAAGGGCAAGTCCAAGAAGCTCAAGAGCGTGAAGGAGCTGCTGGG
GATCACGATTATGGAGCGCTCCAGCTTCGAGAAGAACCCGATCGATTTCCTGGAGGCGAAGGGCTACAAG
GAGGTGAAGAAGGACCTGATCATTAAGCTCCCCAAGTACTCACTCTTCGAGCTGGAGAACGGCAGGAAGC
GGATGCTGGCTTCCGCTGGCGAGCTGCAGAAGGGGAACGAGCTGGCTCTGCCGTCCAAGTATGTGAACTT
CCTCTACCTGGCCTCCCACTACGAGAAGCTCAAGGGCAGCCCCGAGGACAACGAGCAGAAGCAGCTGTTC
GTCGAGCAGCACAAGCATTACCTCGACGAGATCATTGAGCAGATTTCCGAGTTCTCCAAGCGCGTGATCC
TGGCCGACGCGAATCTGGATAAGGTCCTCTCCGCGTACAACAAGCACCGCGACAAGCCAATCAGGGAGCA
GGCTGAGAATATCATTCATCTCTTCACCCTGACGAACCTCGGCGCCCCTGCTGCTTTCAAGTACTTCGAC
ACAACTATCGATCGCAAGAGGTACACAAGCACTAAGGAGGTCCTGGACGCGACCCTCATCCACCAGTCGA
TTACCGGCCTCTACGAGACGCGCATCGACCTGTCTCAGCTCGGGGGCGACAAGCGGCCAGCGGCGACGAA
GAAGGCGGGGCAGGCGAAGAAGAAGAAGACCCGCGACTCCGGCGGCAGCACGAACCTCTCCGACATCATC
GAGAAGGAGACGGGCAAGCAGCTCGTGATCCAGGAGAGCATCCTCATGCTGCCGGAGGAGGTGGAGGAGG
TCATCGGCAACAAGCCCGAGTCCGACATCCTCGTGCACACCGCCTACGACGAGTCCACGGACGAGAACGT
CATGCTCCTGACGAGCGACGCTCCAGAGTACAAGCCATGGGCTCTCGTGATCCAGGACAGCAACGGCGAG
AACAAGATCAAGATGCTGTCCGGCGGCTCCCCAAAGAAGAAGCGGAAGGTGTAGACTAGTGTCATGGGTC
GTTTAAGCTGCCGATGTGCCTGCGTCGTCTGGTGCCCTCTCTCCATATGGAGGTTGTCAAAGTATCTGCT
GTTCGTGTCATGAGTCGTGTCAGTGTTGGTTTAATAATGGACCGGTTGTGTTGTGTGTGCGTACTACCCA
GAACTATGACAAATCATGAATAAGTTTGATGTTTGAAATTAAAGCCTGTGCTCATTATGTTCTGTCTTTC
AGTTGTCTCCTAATATTTGCCTGCAGAAAAAAAAAAAAAAAAAAAAAAAAAAAAAAAAAAAAAAAAAAAA
AAAAAAAAAAAAAAAAAAAAAAAAAAAAAAAAAAAAAAAAAAAAAAAAAAAAAAAAAAAAAAAAAAAAAA
AAAAAAAAAAAAAGAGACCTCCCTCACACCGGTGACGGGGATCGCATGCGATATCTCGAGATCTAGCTTG
GCGTAATCATGGTCATAGCTGTTTCCTGTGTGAAATTGTTATCCGCTCACAATTCCACACAACATACGAG
CCGGAAGCATAAAGTGTAAAGCCTGGGGTGCCTAATGAGTGAGCTAACTCACATTAATTGCGTTGCGCTC
ACTGCCCGCTTTCCAGTCGGGAAACCTGTCGTGCCAGCTGCATTAATGAATCGGCCAACGCGCGGGGAGA
GGCGGTTTGCGTATTGGGCGCTCTTCCGCTTCCTCGCTCACTGACTCGCTGCGCTCGGTCGTTCGGCTGC
GGCGAGCGGTATCAGCTCACTCAAAGGCGGTAATACGGTTATCCACAGAATCAGGGGATAACGCAGGAAA
GAACATGTGAGCAAAAGGCCAGCAAAAGGCCAGGAACCGTAAAAAGGCCGCGTTGCTGGCGTTTTTCCAT
AGGCTCCGCCCCCCTGACGAGCATCACAAAAATCGACGCTCAAGTCAGAGGTGGCGAAACCCGACAGGAC
TATAAAGATACCAGGCGTTTCCCCCTGGAAGCTCCCTCGTGCGCTCTCCTGTTCCGACCCTGCCGCTTAC
CGGATACCTGTCCGCCTTTCTCCCTTCGGGAAGCGTGGCGCTTTCTCATAGCTCACGCTGTAGGTATCTC
AGTTCGGTGTAGGTCGTTCGCTCCAAGCTGGGCTGTGTGCACGAACCCCCCGTTCAGCCCGACCGCTGCG
CCTTATCCGGTAACTATCGTCTTGAGTCCAACCCGGTAAGACACGACTTATCGCCACTGGCAGCAGCCAC
TGGTAACAGGATTAGCAGAGCGAGGTATGTAGGCGGTGCTACAGAGTTCTTGAAGTGGTGGCCTAACTAC
GGCTACACTAGAAGAACAGTATTTGGTATCTGCGCTCTGCTGAAGCCAGTTACCTTCGGAAAAAGAGTTG
GTAGCTCTTGATCCGGCAAACAAACCACCGCTGGTAGCGGTGGTTTTTTTGTTTGCAAGCAGCAGATTAC
GCGCAGAAAAAAAGGATCTCAAGAAGATCCTTTGATCTTTTCTACGGGGTCTGACGCTCAGTGGAACGAA
AACTCACGTTAAGGGATTTTGGTCATGAGATTATCAAAAAGGATCTTCACCTAGATCCTTTTAAATTAAA
AATGAAGTTTTAAATCAATCTAAAGTATATATGAGTAAACTTGGTCTGACAGTTACCAATGCTTAATCAG
TGAGGCACCTATCTCAGCGATCTGTCTATTTCGTTCATCCATAGTTGCCTGACTCCCCGTCGTGTAGATA
ACTACGATACGGGAGGGCTTACCATCTGGCCCCAGTGCTGCAATGATACCGCGAGACCCACGCTCACCGG
CTCCAGATTTATCAGCAATAAACCAGCCAGCCGGAAGGGCCGAGCGCAGAAGTGGTCCTGCAACTTTATC
CGCCTCCATCCAGTCTATTAATTGTTGCCGGGAAGCTAGAGTAAGTAGTTCGCCAGTTAATAGTTTGCGC
AACGTTGTTGCCATTGCTACAGGCATCGTGGTGTCACGCTCGTCGTTTGGTATGGCTTCATTCAGCTCCG
GTTCCCAACGATCAAGGCGAGTTACATGATCCCCCATGTTGTGCAAAAAAGCGGTTAGCTCCTTCGGTCC
TCCGATCGTTGTCAGAAGTAAGTTGGCCGCAGTGTTATCACTCATGGTTATGGCAGCACTGCATAATTCT
CTTACTGTCATGCCATCCGTAAGATGCTTTTCTGTGACTGGTGAGTACTCAACCAAGTCATTCTGAGAAT
AGTGTATGCGGCGACCGAGTTGCTCTTGCCCGGCGTCAATACGGGATAATACCGCGCCACATAGCAGAAC
TTTAAAAGTGCTCATCATTGGAAAACGTTCTTCGGGGCGAAAACTCTCAAGGATCTTACCGCTGTTGAGA
TCCAGTTCGATGTAACCCACTCGTGCACCCAACTGATCTTCAGCATCTTTTACTTTCACCAGCGTTTCTG
GGTGAGCAAAAACAGGAAGGCAAAATGCCGCAAAAAAGGGAATAAGGGCGACACGGAAATGTTGAATACT
CATACTCTTCCTTTTTCAATATTATTGAAGCATTTATCAGGGTTATTGTCTCATGAGCGGATACATATTT
GAATGTATTTAGAAAAATAAACAAATAGGGGTTCCGCGCACATTTCCCCGAAAAGTGCCACCTGCCAGTG
CCAAGCTAATTC
